Addgene plasmid #40235: pRS413-GAL1-yEGFP1
Depositing lab: Michael Benton. Depositing organization: Louisiana State University.
Backbone
  Vector backbone: pRS413
  Backbone size w/o insert (bp): 5667
  Total vector size (bp): 6381
  Vector type: Bacterial Expression
  Selectable markers: HIS3
Growth in bacteria
  Bacterial resistance: Ampicillin, 100 μg/mL
  Growth temperature: 37°C
  Growth strain: DH5alpha
  Copy number: Unknown
Gene/Insert
  Gene/Insert name: yEGFP1 (alt name: yeast Enhanced Green Fluorescent Protein)
  Insert size (bp): 714
  Promoter: GAL1
  Tag / fusion protein: HIS3MX6
  Cloning method: Restriction Enzyme; 5′ cloning site SalI (not destroyed); 3′ cloning site SmaI (not destroyed)
  Sequencing primers: 5′ caagactggaccatcaccaa; 3′ ccctccgaaggaagactctc
Resource information
  A portion of this plasmid was derived from a plasmid made by: Mumberg D, Muller R and Funk M. 1995. Yeast vectors for the controlled expression of heterologous proteins in different genetic backgrounds. Gene 156(1): 119-122. Sheff MA and Thorn KS (2004). Optimized cassettes for fluorescent protein tagging in Saccharomyces cerevisiae. Yeast 21(8): 661-670.
Terms and licenses: Academic/Nonprofit Terms; Industry Terms: Not Available to Industry
Depositor comments: yEGFP contains a M233I point mutation. Depositor states that this mutation does not affect yEGFP function.
How to cite: pRS413-GAL1-yEGFP1 was a gift from Michael Benton (Addgene plasmid # 40235 ; http://n2t.net/addgene:40235 ; RRID:Addgene_40235)
