[The description below was written by a language model from this plasmid's Addgene catalogue record and pLannotate feature annotations shown in this document.]
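Description:
pRS413-GAL1-yEGFP1 is a yeast–E. coli shuttle plasmid of about 6.4 kb built on the pRS413 backbone for galactose-inducible expression of a green fluorescent reporter in Saccharomyces cerevisiae. Although the catalogue lists the vector type as bacterial expression, the annotated parts are those of a yeast centromeric expression vector. A CEN6/ARS element provides stable, low-copy maintenance in yeast, and the HIS3 gene with its own promoter allows selection by histidine prototrophy in his3 strains. In E. coli the plasmid replicates from a high-copy ColE1/pUC-type origin and is selected with ampicillin through the β-lactamase gene. An f1 origin and remnants of the pBluescript-derived lacZα/lac promoter region, flanked by T7 and T3 promoters, are also present.

The expression cassette consists of the S. cerevisiae GAL1 promoter, a short remaining stretch of the multiple cloning site, the yEGFP1 coding sequence and the CYC1 transcription terminator. GAL1 is regulated by Gal4, so it is induced by galactose and repressed by glucose, which gives conditional control of reporter production. yEGFP1 is a GFP variant codon-optimised for translation in yeast. The 714 bp insert was cloned between SalI and SmaI sites, both of which are retained. The depositor notes an M233I substitution in the protein and states that it does not affect function. The catalogue lists "HIS3MX6" in the tag field, but no such fusion appears in the feature table, so this probably refers to the source tagging cassette rather than a fusion partner. The record does not state a specific application, but the design suits use as an inducible fluorescence reporter or expression control in yeast.
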