Features (pLannotate 1.2.2; 22 found; start..end, strand, type, name):
    137..186     +  misc_feature   bom (fragment): basis of mobility region from pBR322
    187..267     -  CDS            MRM1 (fragment): MRM1_YEAST - Also known as PET56 From Saccharomyces cerevisiae (strain ATCC 204508 / S288c) (Baker's yeast).
    317..503     +  promoter       HIS3 promoter: S. cerevisiae HIS3
    504..1163    +  CDS            HIS3: imidazoleglycerol-phosphate dehydratase, required for histidine biosynthesis; S. cerevisiae HIS3; yeast auxotrophic marker
   1371..1422    +  misc_feature   bom (fragment): basis of mobility region from pBR322
   1423..1878    -  rep_origin     f1 ori (sequence partly withheld): f1 bacteriophage origin of replication; arrow indicates direction of (+) strand synthesis
   1886..2041    -  CDS            lacZα (fragment): LacZα fragment of β-galactosidase; lacZ fragment
   2049..2067    +  promoter       T7 promoter: promoter for bacteriophage T7 RNA polymerase
   2086..2333    -  terminator     CYC1 terminator: S. cerevisiae CYC1; transcription terminator for CYC1
   2372..3088    -  CDS            yeGFP: yeast-enhanced green fluorescent protein codons optimized for translation in S. cerevisiae and C. albicans
   3098..3121    -  misc_feature   MCS (fragment): pBluescript multiple cloning site
   3142..3583    -  promoter       GAL1 promoter: S. cerevisiae GAL1; inducible promoter, regulated by Gal4
   3607..3625    -  promoter       T3 promoter: promoter for bacteriophage T3 RNA polymerase
   3670..3686    -  protein_bind   lac operator: The lac repressor binds to the lac operator to inhibit transcription in E. coli. This inhibition can be relieved by adding lactose or isopropyl-β-D-thiogalactopyranoside (IPTG). lac repressor encoded by lacI
   3694..3724    -  promoter       lac promoter: promoter for the E. coli lac operon
   3739..3760    -  protein_bind   CAP binding site: CAP binding activates transcription in the presence of cAMP. E. coli catabolite activator protein
   3773..3865    -  CDS            lacI (fragment): lac repressor; lacI; The lac repressor binds to the lac operator to inhibit transcription in E. coli. This inhibition can be relieved by adding lactose or isopropyl-β-D-thiogalactopyranoside (IPTG).
   4048..4636    -  rep_origin     ori: high-copy-number ColE1/pMB1/pBR322/pUC origin of replication
   4807..5667    -  CDS            AmpR: β-lactamase; bla; confers resistance to ampicillin, carbenicillin, and related antibiotics
   5668..5772    -  promoter       AmpR promoter: bla
   5809..6312    +  misc_feature   CEN/ARS: S. cerevisiae CEN6 centromere fused to an autonomously replicating sequence
   6381..35      +  CDS            rop (fragment) (across the origin): Rop protein, which maintains plasmids at low copy number; rop
>Addgene plasmid #40235 | pRS413-GAL1-yEGFP1 | depositor full sequence | sequence record 51356 | pRS413-GAL1-yEGFP1 sequence 6381 bps
TCGCGCGTTTCGGTGATGACGGTGAAAACCTCTGACACATGCAGCTCCCGGAGACGGTCACAGCTTGTCT
GTAAGCGGATGCCGGGAGCAGACAAGCCCGTCAGGGCGCGTCAGCGCGTGTTGGCGGGTGTCGGGGCTGG
CTTAACTATGCGGCATCAGAGCAGATTGTACTGAGAGTGCACCATAAATTCCCGTTTTAAGAGCTTGGTG
AGCGCTAGGAGTCACTGCCAGGTATCGTTTGAACACGGCATTAGTCAGGGAAGTCATAACACAGTCCTTT
CCCGCAATTTTCTTTTTCTATTACTCTTGGCCTCCTCTAGTACACTCTATATTTTTTTATGCCTCGGTAA
TGATTTTCATTTTTTTTTTTCCCCTAGCGGATGACTCTTTTTTTTTCTTAGCGATTGGCATTATCACATA
ATGAATTATACATTATATAAAGTAATGTGATTTCTTCGAAGAATATACTAAAAAATGAGCAGGCAAGATA
AACGAAGGCAAAGATGACAGAGCAGAAAGCCCTAGTAAAGCGTATTACAAATGAAACCAAGATTCAGATT
GCGATCTCTTTAAAGGGTGGTCCCCTAGCGATAGAGCACTCGATCTTCCCAGAAAAAGAGGCAGAAGCAG
TAGCAGAACAGGCCACACAATCGCAAGTGATTAACGTCCACACAGGTATAGGGTTTCTGGACCATATGAT
ACATGCTCTGGCCAAGCATTCCGGCTGGTCGCTAATCGTTGAGTGCATTGGTGACTTACACATAGACGAC
CATCACACCACTGAAGACTGCGGGATTGCTCTCGGTCAAGCTTTTAAAGAGGCCCTACTGGCGCGTGGAG
TAAAAAGGTTTGGATCAGGATTTGCGCCTTTGGATGAGGCACTTTCCAGAGCGGTGGTAGATCTTTCGAA
CAGGCCGTACGCAGTTGTCGAACTTGGTTTGCAAAGGGAGAAAGTAGGAGATCTCTCTTGCGAGATGATC
CCGCATTTTCTTGAAAGCTTTGCAGAGGCTAGCAGAATTACCCTCCACGTTGATTGTCTGCGAGGCAAGA
ATGATCATCACCGTAGTGAGAGTGCGTTCAAGGCTCTTGCGGTTGCCATAAGAGAAGCCACCTCGCCCAA
TGGTACCAACGATGTTCCCTCCACCAAAGGTGTTCTTATGTAGTGACACCGATTATTTAAAGCTGCAGCA
TACGATATATATACATGTGTATATATGTATACCTATGAATGTCAGTAAGTATGTATACGAACAGTATGAT
ACTGAAGATGACAAGGTAATGCATCATTCTATACGTGTCATTCTGAACGAGGCGCGCTTTCCTTTTTTCT
TTTTGCTTTTTCTTTTTTTTTCTCTTGAACTCGACGGATCTATGCGGTGTGAAATACCGCACAGATGCGT
AAGGAGAAAATACCGCATCAGGAAATTGTAAACGTTAATATTTTGTTAAAATTCGCGTTAAATTTTTGTT
AAATCAGCTCATTTTTTAACCAATAGGCCGAAATCGGCAAAATCCCTTATAAATCAAAAGAATAGACCGA
GATAGGGT
[37 nt withheld, positions 1549-1585]
AAAGAACGTGGACTCCAACGTCAAAGG
[49 nt withheld, positions 1613-1661]
T
[91 nt withheld, positions 1663-1753]
G
[124 nt withheld, positions 1755-1878]
CGCGCCATTCGCCATTCAGGCTGCGCAACTGTTGGGAAGGGCGATCGGTGCGGGCCTCTTCGCTATTACG
CCAGCTGGCGAAAGGGGGATGTGCTGCAAGGCGATTAAGTTGGGTAACGCCAGGGTTTTCCCAGTCACGA
CGTTGTAAAACGACGGCCAGTGAGCGCGCGTAATACGACTCACTATAGGGCGAATTGGGTACCGGCCGCA
AATTAAAGCCTTCGAGCGTCCCAAAACCTTCTCAAGCAAGGTTTTCAGTATAATGTTACATGCGTACACG
CGTCTGTACAGAAAAAAAAGAAAAATTTGAAATATAAATAACGTTCTTAATACTAACATAACTATAAAAA
AATAAATAGGGACCTAGACTTCAGGTTGTCTAACTCCTTCCTTTTCGGTTAGAGCGGATGTGGGGGGAGG
GCGTGAATGTAAGCGTGACATAACTAATTACATGACTCGAGGTCGACATTCGCTTATTTAGAAGTGGCGC
GCCTTATTTGTACAATTCATCTATACCATGGGTAATACCAGCAGCAGTAACAAATTCTAACAAGACCATG
TGGTCTCTCTTTTCGTTTGGATCTTTGGATAAGGCAGATTGAGTGGATAAGTAATGGTTGTCTGGTAACA
AGACTGGACCATCACCAATTGGAGTATTTTGTTGATAATGGTCAGCTAATTGAACAGAACCATCTTCAAT
GTTGTGTCTAATTTTGAAGTTAACTTTGATACCATTCTTTTGTTTGTCAGCCATGATGTAAACATTGTGA
GAGTTATAGTTGTATTCCAATTTGTGACCTAAAATGTTACCATCTTCTTTAAAATCAATACCTTTTAATT
CGATTCTATTAACTAAGGTATCACCTTCAAACTTGACTTCAGCTCTGGTCTTGTAGTTACCGTCATCTTT
GAAAAAAATAGTTCTTTCTTGAACATAACCTTCTGGCATGGCAGACTTGAAAAAGTCATGTTGTTTCATA
TGATCTGGGTATCTAGAAAAACATTGAACACCATAAGTTAAAGTAGTGACTAAGGTTGGCCATGGAACTG
GCAATTTACCAGTAGTACAAATAAATTTTAAGGTCAATTTACCGTAAGTAGCATCACCTTCACCTTCACC
GGAGACAGAAAATTTGTGACCATTAACATCACCATCTAATTCAACCAAAATTGGGACAACACCAGTGAAT
AATTCTTCACCTTTAGACATGTTAATTAACCCGGGGGATCCACTAGTTCTAGATCTAGAATCCGGGGTTT
TTTCTCCTTGACGTTAAAGTATAGAGGTATATTAACAATTTTTTGTTGATACTTTTATTACATTTGAATA
AGAAGTAATACAAACCGAAAATGTTGAAAGTATTAGTTAAAGTGGTTATGCAGTTTTTGCATTTATATAT
CTGTTAATAGATCAAAAATCATCGCTTCGCTGATTAATTACCCCAGAAATAAGGCTAAAAAACTAATCGC
ATTATCATCCTATGGTTGTTAATTTGATTCGTTCATTTGAAGGTTTGTGGGGCCAGGTTACTGCCAATTT
TTCCTCTTCATAACCATAAAAGCTAGTATTGTAGAATCTTTATTGTTCGGAGCAGTGCGGCGCGAGGCAC
ATCTGCGTTTCAGGAACGCGACCGGTGAAGACGAGGACGCACGGAGGAGAGTCTTCCTTCGGAGGGCTGT
CACCCGCTCGGCGGCTTCTAATCCGTACTAGAGCTCCAGCTTTTGTTCCCTTTAGTGAGGGTTAATTGCG
CGCTTGGCGTAATCATGGTCATAGCTGTTTCCTGTGTGAAATTGTTATCCGCTCACAATTCCACACAACA
TAGGAGCCGGAAGCATAAAGTGTAAAGCCTGGGGTGCCTAATGAGTGAGGTAACTCACATTAATTGCGTT
GCGCTCACTGCCCGCTTTCCAGTCGGGAAACCTGTCGTGCCAGCTGCATTAATGAATCGGCCAACGCGCG
GGGAGAGGCGGTTTGCGTATTGGGCGCTCTTCCGCTTCCTCGCTCACTGACTCGCTGCGCTCGGTCGTTC
GGCTGCGGCGAGCGGTATCAGCTCACTCAAAGGCGGTAATACGGTTATCCACAGAATCAGGGGATAACGC
AGGAAAGAACATGTGAGCAAAAGGCCAGCAAAAGGCCAGGAACCGTAAAAAGGCCGCGTTGCTGGCGTTT
TTCCATAGGCTCCGCCCCCCTGACGAGCATCACAAAAATCGACGCTCAAGTCAGAGGTGGCGAAACCCGA
CAGGACTATAAAGATACCAGGCGTTTCCCCCTGGAAGCTCCCTCGTGCGCTCTCCTGTTCCGACCCTGCC
GCTTACCGGATACCTGTCCGCCTTTCTCCCTTCGGGAAGCGTGGCGCTTTCTCATAGCTCACGCTGTAGG
TATCTCAGTTCGGTGTAGGTCGTTCGCTCCAAGCTGGGCTGTGTGCACGAACCCCCCGTTCAGCCCGACC
GCTGCGCCTTATCCGGTAACTATCGTCTTGAGTCCAACCCGGTAAGACACGACTTATCGCCACTGGCAGC
AGCCACTGGTAACAGGATTAGCAGAGCGAGGTATGTAGGCGGTGCTACAGAGTTCTTGAAGTGGTGGCCT
AACTACGGCTACACTAGAAGGACAGTATTTGGTATCTGCGCTCTGCTGAAGCCAGTTACCTTCGGAAAAA
GAGTTGGTAGCTCTTGATCCGGCAAACAAACCACCGCTGGTAGCGGTGGTTTTTTTGTTTGCAAGCAGCA
GATTACGCGCAGAAAAAAAGGATCTCAAGAAGATCCTTTGATCTTTTCTACGGGGTCTGACGCTCAGTGG
AACGAAAACTCACGTTAAGGGATTTTGGTCATGAGATTATCAAAAAGGATCTTCACCTAGATCCTTTTAA
ATTAAAAATGAAGTTTTAAATCAATCTAAAGTATATATGAGTAAACTTGGTCTGACAGTTACCAATGCTT
AATCAGTGAGGCACCTATCTCAGCGATCTGTCTATTTCGTTCATCCATAGTTGCCTGACTCCCCGTCGTG
TAGATAACTACGATACGGGAGGGCTTACCATCTGGCCCCAGTGCTGCAATGATACCGCGAGACCCACGCT
CACCGGCTCCAGATTTATCAGCAATAAACCAGCCAGCCGGAAGGGCCGAGCGCAGAAGTGGTCCTGCAAC
TTTATCCGCCTCCATCCAGTCTATTAATTGTTGCCGGGAAGCTAGAGTAAGTAGTTCGCCAGTTAATAGT
TTGCGCAACGTTGTTGCCATTGCTACAGGCATCGTGGTGTCACGCTCGTCGTTTGGTATGGCTTCATTCA
GCTCCGGTTCCCAACGATCAAGGCGAGTTACATGATCCCCCATGTTGTGCAAAAAAGCGGTTAGCTCCTT
CGGTCCTCCGATCGTTGTCAGAAGTAAGTTGGCCGCAGTGTTATCACTCATGGTTATGGCAGCACTGCAT
AATTCTCTTACTGTCATGCCATCCGTAAGATGCTTTTCTGTGACTGGTGAGTACTCAACCAAGTCATTCT
GAGAATAGTGTATGCGGCGACCGAGTTGCTCTTGCCCGGCGTCAATACGGGATAATACCGCGCCACATAG
CAGAACTTTAAAAGTGCTCATCATTGGAAAACGTTCTTCGGGGCGAAAACTCTCAAGGATCTTACCGCTG
TTGAGATCCAGTTCGATGTAACCCACTCGTGCACCCAACTGATCTTCAGCATCTTTTACTTTCACCAGCG
TTTCTGGGTGAGCAAAAACAGGAAGGCAAAATGCCGCAAAAAAGGGAATAAGGGCGACACGGAAATGTTG
AATACTCATACTCTTCCTTTTTCAATATTATTGAAGCATTTATCAGGGTTATTGTCTCATGAGCGGATAC
ATATTTGAATGTATTTAGAAAAATAAACAAATAGGGGTTCCGCGCACATTTCCCCGAAAAGTGCCACCTG
GGTCCTTTTCATCACGTGCTATAAAAATAATTATAATTTAAATTTTTTAATATAAATATATAAATTAAAA
ATAGAAAGTAAAAAAAGAAATTAAAGAAAAAATAGTTTTTGTTTTCCGAAGATGTAAAAGACTCTAGGGG
GATCGCCAACAAATACTACCTTTTATCTTGCTCTTCCTGCTCTCAGGTATTAATGCCGAATTGTTTCATC
TTGTCTGTGTAGAAGACCACACACGAAAATCCTGTGATTTTACATTTTACTTATCGTTAATCGAATGTAT
ATCTATTTAATCTGCTTTTCTTGTCTAATAAATATATATGTAAAGTACGCTTTTTGTTGAAATTTTTTAA
ACCTTTGTTTATTTTTTTTTCTTCATTCCGTAACTCTTCTACCTTCTTTATTTACTTTCTAAAATCCAAA
TACAAAACATAAAAATAAATAAACACAGAGTAAATTCCCAAATTATTCCATCATTAAAAGATACGAGGCG
CGTGTAAGTTACAGGCAAGCGATCCGTCCTAAGAAACCATTATTATCATGACATTAACCTATAAAAATAG
GCGTATCACGAGGCCCTTTCGTC
