>Addgene plasmid #40235 | pRS413-GAL1-yEGFP1 | addgene partial sequence | sequence record 53652 | GAL1_primer
GTGGATCCCCCGGGTTAATTAACATGTCTAAAGGTGAAGAATTATTCACTGGTGTTGTCCCAATTTTGGT
TGAATTAGATGGTGATGTTAATGGTCACAAATTTTCTGTCTCCGGTGAAGGTGAAGGTGATGCTACTTAC
GGTAAATTGACCTTAAAATTTATTTGTACTACTGGTAAATTGCCAGTTCCATGGCCAACCTTAGTCACTA
CTTTAACTTATGGTGTTCAATGTTTTTCTAGATACCCAGATCATATGAAACAACATGACTTTTTCAAGTC
TGCCATGCCAGAAGGTTATGTTCAAGAAAGAACTATTTTTTTCAAAGATGACGGTAACTACAAGACCAGA
GCTGAAGTCAAGTTTGAAGGTGATACCTTAGTTAATAGAATCGAATTAAAAGGTATTGATTTTAAAGAAG
ATGGTAACATTTTAGGTCACAAATTGGAATACAACTATAACTCTCACAATGTTTACATCATGGCTGACAA
ACAAAAGAATGGTATCAAAGTTAACTTCAAAATTAGACACAACATTGAAGATGGTTCTGTTCAATTAGCT
GACCATTATCAACAAAATACTCCAATTGGTGATGGTCCAGTCTTGTTACCAGACAACCATTACTTATCCA
CTCAATCTGCCTTATCCAAAGATCCAAACGAAAAGAGAGACCACATGGTCTTGTTAGAATTTGTTACTGC
TGCTGGTATTACCCATGGTATTGATGAATTGTACAAATAAGGCGCGCCACTTCTAAATAAGCGAATGTCG
ACCTCGAGTCATGTAATTAGTTATGTCACGCTTACATTCACGCCCTCCCCCCACATCCGCTCTAACCGAA
AAGGAAGGAGTTAGACAACCTGAAGTCTAGGTCCCTATTTATTTTTTTATAGTTATGTTAGTATTAAGAA
CG
