>Addgene plasmid #40235 | pRS413-GAL1-yEGFP1 | addgene partial sequence | sequence record 54258 | CYC1_primer
ATTCGCTTATTTAGAAGTGGCGCGCCTTATTTGTACAATTCATCAATACCATGGGTAATACCAGCAGCAG
TAACAAATTCTAACAAGACCATGTGGTCTCTCTTTTCGTTTGGATCTTTGGATAAGGCAGATTGAGTGGA
TAAGTAATGGTTGTCTGGTAACAAGACTGGACCATCACCAATTGGAGTATTTTGTTGATAATGGTCAGCT
AATTGAACAGAACCATCTTCAATGTTGTGTCTAATTTTGAAGTTAACTTTGATACCATTCTTTTGTTTGT
CAGCCATGATGTAAACATTGTGAGAGTTATAGTTGTATTCCAATTTGTGACCTAAAATGTTACCATCTTC
TTTAAAATCAATACCTTTTAATTCGATTCTATTAACTAAGGTATCACCTTCAAACTTGACTTCAGCTCTG
GTCTTGTAGTTACCGTCATCTTTGAAAAAAATAGTTCTTTCTTGAACATAACCTTCTGGCATGGCAGACT
TGAAAAAGTCATGTTGTTTCATATGATCTGGGTATCTAGAAAAACATTGAACACCATAAGTTAAAGTAGT
GACTAAGGTTGGCCATGGAACTGGCAATTTACCAGTAGTACAAATAAATTTTAAGGTCAATTTACCGTAA
GTAGCATCACCTTCACCTTCACCGGAGACAGAAAATTTGTGACCATTAACATCACCATCTAATTCAACCA
AAATTGGGACAACACCAGTGAATAATTCTTCACCTTTAGAC
